>Addgene plasmid #85056 | pLifeAct_mScarlet-i_N1 | depositor full sequence | sequence record 163862 | Full Sequence
TAGTTATTAATAGTAATCAATTACGGGGTCATTAGTTCATAGCCCATATATGGAGTTCCGCGTTACATAA
CTTACGGTAAATGGCCCGCCTGGCTGACCGCCCAACGACCCCCGCCCATTGACGTCAATAATGACGTATG
TTCCCATAGTAACGCCAATAGGGACTTTCCATTGACGTCAATGGGTGGAGTATTTACGGTAAACTGCCCA
CTTGGCAGTACATCAAGTGTATCATATGCCAAGTACGCCCCCTATTGACGTCAATGACGGTAAATGGCCC
GCCTGGCATTATGCCCAGTACATGACCTTATGGGACTTTCCTACTTGGCAGTACATCTACGTATTAGTCA
TCGCTATTACCATGGTGATGCGGTTTTGGCAGTACATCAATGGGCGTGGATAGCGGTTTGACTCACGGGG
ATTTCCAAGTCTCCACCCCATTGACGTCAATGGGAGTTTGTTTTGGCACCAAAATCAACGGGACTTTCCA
AAATGTCGTAACAACTCCGCCCCATTGACGCAAATGGGCGGTAGGCGTGTACGGTGGGAGGTCTATATAA
GCAGAGCTGGTTTAGTGAACCGTCAGATCCGCTAGCGCTACCGGACTCAGATCTCGAGCTCAAGCTTCGA
ATTCCACCATGGGCGTGGCCGACCTGATCAAGAAGTTCGAGAGCATCAGCAAGGAGGAGGGGGATCCACC
GGTCGCCACCATGGTGAGCAAGGGCGAGGCAGTGATCAAGGAGTTCATGCGGTTCAAGGTGCACATGGAG
GGCTCCATGAACGGCCACGAGTTCGAGATCGAGGGCGAGGGCGAGGGCCGCCCCTACGAGGGCACCCAGA
CCGCCAAGCTGAAGGTGACCAAGGGTGGCCCCCTGCCCTTCTCCTGGGACATCCTGTCCCCTCAGTTCAT
GTACGGCTCCAGGGCCTTCATCAAGCACCCCGCCGACATCCCCGACTACTATAAGCAGTCCTTCCCCGAG
GGCTTCAAGTGGGAGCGCGTGATGAACTTCGAGGACGGCGGCGCCGTGACCGTGACCCAGGACACCTCCC
TGGAGGACGGCACCCTGATCTACAAGGTGAAGCTCCGCGGCACCAACTTCCCTCCTGACGGCCCCGTAAT
GCAGAAGAAGACAATGGGCTGGGAAGCATCCACCGAGCGGTTGTACCCCGAGGACGGCGTGCTGAAGGGC
GACATTAAGATGGCCCTGCGCCTGAAGGACGGCGGCCGCTACCTGGCGGACTTCAAGACCACCTACAAGG
CCAAGAAGCCCGTGCAGATGCCCGGCGCCTACAACGTCGACCGCAAGTTGGACATCACCTCCCACAACGA
GGACTACACCGTGGTGGAACAGTACGAACGCTCCGAGGGCCGCCACTCCACCGGCGGCATGGACGAGCTG
TACAAGTAAAGCGGCCGCGACTCTAGATCATAATCAGCCATACCACATTTGTAGAGGTTTTACTTGCTTT
AAAAAACCTCCCACACCTCCCCCTGAACCTGAAACATAAAATGAATGCAATTGTTGTTGTTAACTTGTTT
ATTGCAGCTTATAATGGTTACAAATAAAGCAATAGCATCACAAATTTCACAAATAAAGCATTTTTTTCAC
TGCATTCTAGTTGTGGTTTGTCCAAACTCATCAATGTATCTTAAGGCGTAAATTGTAAGCGTTAATATTT
TGTTAAAATTCGCGTTAAATTTTTGTTAAATCAGCTCATTTTTTAACCAATAGGCCGAAATCGGCAAAAT
CCCTTATAAATCAAAAGAATAGACCGAGATAGGGT
[37 nt withheld, positions 1786-1822]
AAAGAACGTGGACTCCAACGTCAAAGG
[49 nt withheld, positions 1850-1898]
T
[91 nt withheld, positions 1900-1990]
G
[124 nt withheld, positions 1992-2115]
CAGGTGGCACTTTTCGGGGAAATGTGCGCGGAACCCCTATTTGTTTATTTTTCTAAATACATTCAAATAT
GTATCCGCTCATGAGACAATAACCCTGATAAATGCTTCAATAATATTGAAAAAGGAAGAGTCCTGAGGCG
GAAAGAACCAGCTGTGGAATGTGTGTCAGTTAGGGTGTGGAAAGTCCCCAGGCTCCCCAGCAGGCAGAAG
TATGCAAAGCATGCATCTCAATTAGTCAGCAACCAGGTGTGGAAAGTCCCCAGGCTCCCCAGCAGGCAGA
AGTATGCAAAGCATGCATCTCAATTAGTCAGCAACCATAGTCCCGCCCCTAACTCCGCCCATCCCGCCCC
TAACTCCGCCCAGTTCCGCCCATTCTCCGCCCCATGGCTGACTAATTTTTTTTATTTATGCAGAGGCCGA
GGCCGCCTCGGCCTCTGAGCTATTCCAGAAGTAGTGAGGAGGCTTTTTTGGAGGCCTAGGCTTTTGCAAA
GATCGATCAAGAGACAGGATGAGGATCGTTTCGCATGATTGAACAAGATGGATTGCACGCAGGTTCTCCG
GCCGCTTGGGTGGAGAGGCTATTCGGCTATGACTGGGCACAACAGACAATCGGCTGCTCTGATGCCGCCG
TGTTCCGGCTGTCAGCGCAGGGGCGCCCGGTTCTTTTTGTCAAGACCGACCTGTCCGGTGCCCTGAATGA
ACTGCAAGACGAGGCAGCGCGGCTATCGTGGCTGGCCACGACGGGCGTTCCTTGCGCAGCTGTGCTCGAC
GTTGTCACTGAAGCGGGAAGGGACTGGCTGCTATTGGGCGAAGTGCCGGGGCAGGATCTCCTGTCATCTC
ACCTTGCTCCTGCCGAGAAAGTATCCATCATGGCTGATGCAATGCGGCGGCTGCATACGCTTGATCCGGC
TACCTGCCCATTCGACCACCAAGCGAAACATCGCATCGAGCGAGCACGTACTCGGATGGAAGCCGGTCTT
GTCGATCAGGATGATCTGGACGAAGAGCATCAGGGGCTCGCGCCAGCCGAACTGTTCGCCAGGCTCAAGG
CGAGCATGCCCGACGGCGAGGATCTCGTCGTGACCCATGGCGATGCCTGCTTGCCGAATATCATGGTGGA
AAATGGCCGCTTTTCTGGATTCATCGACTGTGGCCGGCTGGGTGTGGCGGACCGCTATCAGGACATAGCG
TTGGCTACCCGTGATATTGCTGAAGAGCTTGGCGGCGAATGGGCTGACCGCTTCCTCGTGCTTTACGGTA
TCGCCGCTCCCGATTCGCAGCGCATCGCCTTCTATCGCCTTCTTGACGAGTTCTTCTGAGCGGGACTCTG
GGGTTCGAAATGACCGACCAAGCGACGCCCAACCTGCCATCACGAGATTTCGATTCCACCGCCGCCTTCT
ATGAAAGGTTGGGCTTCGGAATCGTTTTCCGGGACGCCGGCTGGATGATCCTCCAGCGCGGGGATCTCAT
GCTGGAGTTCTTCGCCCACCCTAGGGGGAGGCTAACTGAAACACGGAAGGAGACAATACCGGAAGGAACC
CGCGCTATGACGGCAATAAAAAGACAGAATAAAACGCACGGTGTTGGGTCGTTTGTTCATAAACGCGGGG
TTCGGTCCCAGGGCTGGCACTCTGTCGATACCCCACCGAGACCCCATTGGGGCCAATACGCCCGCGTTTC
TTCCTTTTCCCCACCCCACCCCCCAAGTTCGGGTGAAGGCCCAGGGCTCGCAGCCAACGTCGGGGCGGCA
GGCCCTGCCATAGCCTCAGGTTACTCATATATACTTTAGATTGATTTAAAACTTCATTTTTAATTTAAAA
GGATCTAGGTGAAGATCCTTTTTGATAATCTCATGACCAAAATCCCTTAACGTGAGTTTTCGTTCCACTG
AGCGTCAGACCCCGTAGAAAAGATCAAAGGATCTTCTTGAGATCCTTTTTTTCTGCGCGTAATCTGCTGC
TTGCAAACAAAAAAACCACCGCTACCAGCGGTGGTTTGTTTGCCGGATCAAGAGCTACCAACTCTTTTTC
CGAAGGTAACTGGCTTCAGCAGAGCGCAGATACCAAATACTGTCCTTCTAGTGTAGCCGTAGTTAGGCCA
CCACTTCAAGAACTCTGTAGCACCGCCTACATACCTCGCTCTGCTAATCCTGTTACCAGTGGCTGCTGCC
AGTGGCGATAAGTCGTGTCTTACCGGGTTGGACTCAAGACGATAGTTACCGGATAAGGCGCAGCGGTCGG
GCTGAACGGGGGGTTCGTGCACACAGCCCAGCTTGGAGCGAACGACCTACACCGAACTGAGATACCTACA
GCGTGAGCTATGAGAAAGCGCCACGCTTCCCGAAGGGAGAAAGGCGGACAGGTATCCGGTAAGCGGCAGG
GTCGGAACAGGAGAGCGCACGAGGGAGCTTCCAGGGGGAAACGCCTGGTATCTTTATAGTCCTGTCGGGT
TTCGCCACCTCTGACTTGAGCGTCGATTTTTGTGATGCTCGTCAGGGGGGCGGAGCCTATGGAAAAACGC
CAGCAACGCGGCCTTTTTACGGTTCCTGGCCTTTTGCTGGCCTTTTGCTCACATGTTCTTTCCTGCGTTA
TCCCCTGATTCTGTGGATAACCGTATTACCGCCATGCAT
Features (pLannotate 1.2.2; 15 found; start..end, strand, type, name):
     61..364     +  enhancer       CMV enhancer: human cytomegalovirus immediate early enhancer
    365..568     +  promoter       CMV promoter: human cytomegalovirus (CMV) immediate early promoter
    591..634     +  misc_feature   MCS (fragment): multiple cloning site
    639..710     +  CDS            ABP140 (fragment): AB140_YEAST - Also known as TRM140. Experimental evidence at protein level: Swiss-Prot protein existence level 1. S-adenosyl-L-methionine-dependent methyltransferase that mediates N(3)-methylcytidine modification of residue 32 of the tRNA anticodon loop of tRNA(Thr) and tRNA(Ser). Binds F-actin and shows weak F-actin cross-linking activity. From Saccharomyces cerevisiae (strain ATCC 204508 / S288c) (Baker's yeast).
    711..1406    +  CDS            mScarlet-I: mScarlet-I is a basic (constitutively fluorescent) red fluorescent protein published in 2016, derived from synthetic construct. It is reported to be a rapidly-maturing monomer with moderate acid sensitivity.
   1426..1509    +  CDS            large T antigen (fragment): large T antigen from SV40 (simian virus 40)
   1532..1653    +  polyA_signal   SV40 poly(A) signal: SV40 polyadenylation signal
   1687..2115    -  rep_origin     f1 ori (sequence partly withheld): f1 bacteriophage origin of replication; arrow indicates direction of (+) strand synthesis
   2142..2246    +  promoter       AmpR promoter: bla
   2248..2605    +  promoter       SV40 promoter: SV40 enhancer and early promoter
   2640..3434    +  CDS            NeoR/KanR: aminoglycoside phosphotransferase from Tn5; aph(3')-II (or nptII); confers resistance to neomycin, kanamycin, and G418 (Geneticin®)
   3455..3607    +  CDS            ble (fragment): BLE_KLEPN - Experimental evidence at protein level: Swiss-Prot protein existence level 1. Binding protein with a strong affinity to the bleomycin family of antibiotics. Binds to CL990; an antimitotic-antibiotic compound. From Klebsiella pneumoniae.
   3666..3713    +  polyA_signal   HSV TK poly(A) signal: herpes simplex virus thymidine kinase polyadenylation signal (Cole and Stacy, 1985)
   3804..3820    -  polyA_signal   bGH poly(A) signal (fragment): bovine growth hormone polyadenylation signal
   4042..4630    +  rep_origin     ori: high-copy-number ColE1/pMB1/pBR322/pUC origin of replication
