[The description below was written by a language model from this plasmid's Addgene catalogue record and pLannotate feature annotations shown in this document.]
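Description:
pLifeAct_mScarlet-i_N1 is a mammalian expression plasmid of about 4.7 kb built on the pmScarlet-i_N1 backbone, an N1-style vector in which a coding sequence is cloned upstream of the fluorescent protein to give a C-terminally tagged fusion. It replicates in E. coli at high copy from a ColE1/pUC-type origin and also carries an f1 phage origin. A single NeoR/KanR (Tn5 aminoglycoside phosphotransferase) gene serves both hosts. The bacterial AmpR (bla) promoter drives it for kanamycin selection in bacteria, and the SV40 enhancer/early promoter drives it for G418 selection of transfected mammalian cells, with an HSV TK polyadenylation signal downstream. Short annotated fragments of ble, SV40 large T antigen and bGH poly(A) appear to be partial matches in the backbone rather than functional elements.

The payload is LifeAct, a short synthetic 51 bp insert placed between the retained EcoRI and AgeI sites. The feature table recognises it as a fragment of the yeast F-actin-binding protein ABP140, from which the LifeAct peptide is derived. It lies directly upstream of, and contiguous with, the mScarlet-I coding sequence. mScarlet-I is a rapidly maturing, monomeric, constitutively fluorescent red protein. Expression of the fusion is driven by the human CMV immediate early enhancer and promoter and terminated by the SV40 poly(A) signal. Because the peptide binds filamentous actin, the fusion labels the actin cytoskeleton red in living cells. The stated purpose is in vivo visualisation of actin, including colocalisation studies alongside other markers.
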