Addgene plasmid #85056: pLifeAct_mScarlet-i_N1
Purpose: In vivo visualization of actin cytoskeleton (can be used for colocalization studies)
Depositing lab: Dorus Gadella. Depositing organization: University of Amsterdam. Publication: mScarlet: a bright monomeric red fluorescent protein for cellular imaging. Bindels DS, Haarbosch L, van Weeren L, Postma M, Wiese KE, Mastop M, Aumonier S, Gotthard G, Royant A, Hink MA, Gadella TW Jr. Nat Methods. 2016 Nov 21. doi: 10.1038/nmeth.4074. PubMed 27869816.
Backbone
  Vector backbone: pmScarlet-i_N1
  Backbone manufacturer: Gadella Lab
  Backbone size w/o insert (bp): 4693
  Vector type: Mammalian Expression
  Selectable markers: Neomycin (select with G418)
Growth in bacteria
  Bacterial resistance: Kanamycin, 50 μg/mL
  Growth temperature: 37°C
  Growth strain: DH5alpha
  Copy number: High Copy
Gene/Insert
  Gene/Insert name: LifeAct
  Species: Synthetic
  Insert size (bp): 51
  Promoter: CMV
  Cloning method: Restriction Enzyme; 5′ cloning site EcoRI (not destroyed); 3′ cloning site AgeI (not destroyed)
  Sequencing primers: 5′ AGGTCTATATAAGCAGAGC; 3′ TCTACAAATGTGGTATGGC
Terms and licenses: Academic/Nonprofit Terms; Industry Terms: Not Available to Industry
How to cite: pLifeAct_mScarlet-i_N1 was a gift from Dorus Gadella (Addgene plasmid # 85056 ; http://n2t.net/addgene:85056 ; RRID:Addgene_85056)
