>Addgene plasmid #85056 | pLifeAct_mScarlet-i_N1 | addgene partial sequence | sequence record 167619 | CMV-F 5'-CGCAAATGGGCGGTAGGCGTG-3'
GTGAACCGTCAGATCCGCTAGCGCTACCGGACTCAGATCTCGAGCTCAAGCTTCGAATTCCACCATGGGC
GTGGCCGACCTGATCAAGAAGTTCGAGAGCATCAGCAAGGAGGAGGGGGATCCACCGGTCGCCACCATGG
TGAGCAAGGGCGAGGCAGTGATCAAGGAGTTCATGCGGTTCAAGGTGCACATGGAGGGCTCCATGAACGG
CCACGAGTTCGAGATCGAGGGCGAGGGCGAGGGCCGCCCCTACGAGGGCACCCAGACCGCCAAGCTGAAG
GTGACCAAGGGTGGCCCCCTGCCCTTCTCCTGGGACATCCTGTCCCCTCAGTTCATGTACGGCTCCAGGG
CCTTCATCAAGCACCCCGCCGACATCCCCGACTACTATAAGCAGTCCTTCCCCGAGGGCTTCAAGTGGGA
GCGCGTGATGAACTTCGAGGACGGCGGCGCCGTGACCGTGACCCAGGACACCTCCCTGGAGGACGGCACC
CTGATCTACAAGGTGAAGCTCCGCGGCACCAACTTCCCTCCTGACGGCCCCGTAATGCAGAAGAAGACAA
TGGGCTGGGAAGCGTCCACCGAGCGGTTGTACCCCGAGGACGGCGTGCTGAAGGGCGACATTAAGATGGC
CCTGCGCCTGAAGGACGGCGGCCGCTACCTGGCGGACTTCAAGACCACCTACAAGGCCAAGAAGCCCGTG
CAGATGCCCGGCGCCTACAACGTCGACCGCAAGTTGGACATCACCTCCCACAACGAGGACTACACCGTGG
TGGAACAGTACGAACGCTCCGAGGGCCGCCACTCCACCGGCGGCATGGA
