>Addgene plasmid #85056 | pLifeAct_mScarlet-i_N1 | addgene partial sequence | sequence record 167620 | SV40pA-R 5'-GAAATTTGTGATGCTATTGC-3'
AACAGTTAACAACAACAATTGCATTCATTTTATGTTTCAGGTTCAGGGGGAGGTGTGGGAGGTTTTTTAA
AGCAAGTAAAACCTCTACAAATGTGGTATGGCTGATTATGATCTAGAGTCGCGGCCGCTTTACTTGTACA
GCTCGTCCATGCCGCCGGTGGAGTGGCGGCCCTCGGAGCGTTCGTACTGTTCCACCACGGTGTAGTCCTC
GTTGTGGGAGGTGATGTCCAACTTGCGGTCGACGTTGTAGGCGCCGGGCATCTGCACGGGCTTCTTGGCC
TTGTAGGTGGTCTTGAAGTCCGCCAGGTAGCGGCCGCCGTCCTTCAGGCGCAGGGCCATCTTAATGTCGC
CCTTCAGCACGCCGTCCTCGGGGTACAACCGCTCGGTGGACGCTTCCCAGCCCATTGTCTTCTTCTGCAT
TACGGGGCCGTCAGGAGGGAAGTTGGTGCCGCGGAGCTTCACCTTGTAGATCAGGGTGCCGTCCTCCAGG
GAGGTGTCCTGGGTCACGGTCACGGCGCCGCCGTCCTCGAAGTTCATCACGCGCTCCCACTTGAAGCCCT
CGGGGAAGGA
